>Addgene plasmid #167431 | pMSR:MSMEG_5447:Dendra | addgene full sequence | sequence record 332825 | Addgene NGS Result
AATATTGGATCGTCGGCACCGTCACGGCCGTGGGAGGCGGCACGATCCGCGACGTGATGATCGGCCGCAT
CCCCACGGTGCTGCGCAGTGAGCTCTACGCCATCCCGGCGTTGATCTGTGCGTTCGCACGCACAGGCCCG
GTGTGAGAAGGGTCTCTGACGAGCGGGAGAACTCCCTATCAGTGATAGAGTTTGTCCTCCCTATCAGTGA
TAGATAGGCTTAAGGAGTAATACGACTCACTATAGGGAGAAGGAGGCCATTATGACCGCCCTCGACACCG
ATACGCCGACGGCTGGTCGCTCGGCTCCACTGATCAGTCCCGGGCCCGTGATCCCGCCCCCCGATTTCGG
TCCGCTGGACCGCGCGCAGGGCTGGGCGATGACGGCCATCATCACTGCTCTGGCCGCGATCACCCGGTTC
TTGAACCTGGGGTCGCCCACCGATGCCGGCACGCCGATCTTCGACGAGAAGCACTACGCGCCGCAGGCCT
GGCAGGTGCTGCACAACGACGGTGTCGAGGACAATCCCGGCTACGGGCTGGTGGTGCACCCGCCCGTCGG
CAAGCAGTTGATCGCCATCGGCGAGTGGCTGTTCGGTTACAACGGCCTGGGCTGGCGGTTCTCGGGCGCG
GTGTGCGGCGTCATCATCGTGATGCTGGTGACCCGCATCGCGCGGCGCATCAGCCGCTCGACGCTGGTCG
GCGCGATCGCCGGGTTGTTGATCATCGCCGACGGGGTCAGCTTCGTGTCATCGCGCACAGCGCTGCTCGA
CGTGTTCCTGGTGATGTTCGCGGTCGCGGCGTTCGCGTGCCTCATGGTCGACCGCGACCAGGTGCGCGAA
CGGATGTACCACGCGTTTCTCGACGGCCGTATCGCCGAGACCCGCTGGGGTACCCGGCTCGGTGTGCGCT
GGTGGCGTTTCGGTGCGGGCGTGCTGCTGGGCCTGGCGTGCGCGACGAAGTGGTCCGGGCTGTACTTCGT
GTTGTTCTTCGGCGTCATGACGCTCGTGTTCGACGCCATCGCGCGCAAGCAGTACCACGTGCCGCATCCG
TGGCGGGGGATGCTGAGACGCGATCTGGGACCTGCCGCATACGTCTTCGGGCTGATCCCGTTCGCGGTGT
ACCTGGCGTCGTACGCGCCGTGGTTCGCCTCCGAGACCGCCGTCAACCGCTACGAGGTCGGGCGCTCCAT
CGGGCCGGACAGCATCCTGCCCATCCCCGACGCACTGCGCTCGCTGTGGCACTACACCCATGCCGCCTAC
CGCTTCCACTCGAACCTGACCAACGCCGACGGCAATCACCACCCGTGGGAGTCGAAGCCGTGGACGTGGC
CGATGTCGCTGCGCCCCGTGCTGTACGCGATCGACAACCAGGACGTGCCCGGCTGCGGCGCGCAGTCCTG
CGTCAAGGCCGTGATGCTCGTCGGCACGCCCGCCATGTGGTTCATCGCGGTGCCGGTGCTCGGCTGGGCG
CTGTGGCGGACCGTGGTGCGACGTGACTGGCGCTACGGCGCGGTGCTCGTCGGGTACATGGCCGGGTTCC
TGCCGTGGTTCGCCGACATCGACCGCCAGATGTACTTCTTCTACGCCACGGTGATGGCGCCGTTCCTGGT
GCTCGCGATCGCGCTGATCCTCGGCGACATCCTCTACAAACCCAACCAGAACCCCGAACGCCGCACACTC
GGCCTGCTGACGGTGTGTTTCTATGTCGCGCTGGTGATCACGAACTTCGCCTGGATGTACCCGATCCTGA
CGGGCCTGCCGATCTCACAGACCACCTGGAACCTGCAGATCTGGTTGCCGAGCTGGCGCAAGCTTGGTGC
GGCCGCGGGCAACACGCCTGGCATCAATCTGATCAAGGAGGACATGCGTGTCAAGGTGCATATGGAGGGC
AACGTGAACGGTCACGCCTTCGTGATCGAGGGGGAGGGTAAGGGTAAGCCTTACGAAGGGACCCAGACCG
CCAACCTCACCGTCAAGGAGGGCGCCCCTCTCCCATTCTCGTACGATATCCTCACTACCGCGGTGCATTA
CGGGAACCGCGTGTTCACCAAGTACCCCGAGGATATCCCTGACTACTTCAAGCAGAGCTTCCCGGAGGGA
TACTCCTGGGAGCGGACGATGACCTTCGAAGACAAGGGTATCTGTACGATCCGCAGCGACATCTCGCTGG
AAGGGGACTGTTTCTTCCAGAACGTCCGTTTCAAGGGGACCAACTTTCCGCCGAACGGCCCGGTCATGCA
GAAGAAGACCCTCAAGTGGGAGCCGAGCACGGAGAAGCTGCACGTTCGGGACGGCCTCCTGGTCGGCAAC
ATCAACATGGCGCTGCTGCTGGAAGGCGGCGGCCACTACCTATGCGACTTCAAGACCACGTACAAAGCGA
AGAAGGTCGTCCAGCTGCCCGACGCGCACTTCGTGGACCACCGCATCGAAATCCTGGGGAACGATTCGGA
CTACAACAAGGTCAAGTTGTACGAGCACGCTGTGGCACGCTATAGCCCGCTCCCGTCGCAGGTCTGGTTC
GAAGGCGGCGGCGGGGAGAACCTGTATTTCCAGGACTACAAGGACGACGACGACAAGTGATTTAAATAAC
CCCTTGGGGCCTCTAAACGGGTCTTGAGGGGTTTTTTGTTAACTAGCGTACGATCGAATTCCTGCAGCTC
ACGGTAACTGATGCCGTATTTGCAGTACCAGCGTACGGCCCACAGAATGATGTCACGCTGAAAATGCCGG
CCTTTGAATGGGTTCATGTGCAGCTCCATCAGCAAAAGGGGATGATAAGTTTATCACCACCGACTATTTG
CAACAGTGCCGTTGATCGTGCTATGATCGACTGATGTCATCAGCGGTGGAGTGCAATGTCGTGCAATACG
AATGGCGAAAAGCCGAGCTCATCGGTCAGCTTCTCAACCTTGGGGTTACCCCCGGCGGTGTGCTGCTGGT
CCACAGCTCCTTCCGTAGCGTCCGGCCCCTCGAAGATGGGCCACTTGGACTGATCGAGGCCCTGCGTGCT
ACGCTGGGTCCGGGAGGGACGCTCGTCATGCCCTCGTGGTCAGGTCTGGACGACGAGCCGTTCGATCCTG
CCACGTCGCCCGTTACACCGGACCTTGGAGTTGTCTCTGACACATTCTGGCGCCTGCCAAATGTAAAGCG
CAGCGCCCATCCATTTGCCTTTGCGGCAGCGGGGCCACAGGCAGAGCAGATCATCTCTGATCCATTGCCC
CTGCCACCTTACTCGCCTGCAAGCCCGGTCGCCCGTGTCCATGAACTCGATGGGCAGGTACTTCTCCTCG
GCGTGGGACACGATGCCAACACGACGCTGCATCTTGCCGAGTTGATGGCAAAGGTTCCCTATGGGGTGCC
GAGACACTGCACCATTCTTCAGGATGGCAAGTTGGTACGCGTCGATTATCTCGAGAATGACCACTGCTGT
GAGCGCTTTGCCTTGGCGGACAGGTGGCTCAAGGAGAAGAGCCTTCAGAAGGAAGGTCCAGTCGGTCATG
CCTTTGCTCGGTTGATCCGCTCCCGCGACATTGTGGCGACAGCCCTGGGTCAACTGGGCCGAGATCCGTT
GATCTTCCTGCATCCGCCAGAGGCGGGATGCGAAGAATGCGATGCCGCTCGCCAGTCGATTGGCTGAGCT
CATGAGCGGAGAACGAGATGACGTTGGAGGGGCAAGGTCGCGCTGATTGCTGGGGCAACACGGGGGATCC
ACTAGTTCCATGAGCGTCAGACCCCGTAGAAAAGATCAAAGGATCTTCTTGAGATCCTTTTTTTCTGCGC
GTAATCTGCTGCTTGCAAACAAAAAAACCACCGCTACCAGCGGTGGTTTGTTTGCCGGATCAAGAGCTAC
CAACTCTTTTTCCGAAGGTAACTGGCTTCAGCAGAGCGCAGATACCAAATACTGTCCTTCTAGTGTAGCC
GTAGTTAGGCCACCACTTCAAGAACTCTGTAGCACCGCCTACATACCTCGCTCTGCTAATCCTGTTACCA
GTGGCTGCTGCCAGTGGCGATAAGTCGTGTCTTACCGGGTTGGACTCAAGACGATAGTTACCGGATAAGG
CGCAGCGGTCGGGCTGAACGGGGGGTTCGTGCACACAGCCCAGCTTGGAGCGAACGACCTACACCGAACT
GAGATACCTACAGCGTGAGCTATGAGAAAGCGCCACGCTTCCCGAGGGGAGAAAGGCGGACAGGTATCCG
GTAAGCGGCAGGGTCGGAACAGGAGAGCGCACGAGGGAGCTTCCAGGGGGAAACGCCTGGTATCTTTATA
GTCCTGTCGGGTTTCGCCACCTCTGACTTGAGCGTCGATTTTTGTGATGCTCGTCAGGGGGGCGGAGCCT
ATGGAAAAACGCCAGCAACGCGGCCTTTTTACGGTTCCTGGCCTTTTGCTGGCCTTTTGCTCACATGTTC
TTTCCTGCGTTATCCCCTGATTCTGTGGATAACCGTATTACCGCCTTTGAGTGAGCTGATACCGCTCGCC
GCAGCCGAACGACCGAGCGCAACGCGTGCGGCCGCGGTACCCGGGGATCCTCTAGAGTCGACCACCAAGG
GCACCATCTCTGCTTGGGCCACCCCGTTGGCCGCAGCCAGCTCGCTGAGAGCCGTGAACGACAGGGCGAA
CGCCAGCCCGCCGACGGCGAGGGTTCCGACCGCTGCAACTCCCGGTGCAACCTTGTCCCGGTCTATTCTC
TTCACTGCACCAGCTCCAATCTGGTGTGAATGCCCCTCGTCTGTTCGCGCAGGCGGGGGGCTCTATTCGT
TTGTCAGCATCGAAAGTAGCCAGATCAGGGATGCGTTGCAACCGCGTATGCCCAGGTCAGAAGAGTCGCA
CAAGAGTTGCAGACCCCTGGAAAGAAAAATGGCCAGAGGGCGAAAACACCCTCTGACCAGCGGAGCGGGC
GACGGGAATCGAACCCGCGTAGCTAGTTTGGAAGAATGGGTGTCTGCCGACCACATATGGGCCGGTCAAG
ATAGGTTTTTACCCCCTCTCGGCTGCATCCTCTAAGTGGAAAGAAATTGCAGGTCGTAGAAGCGCGTTGA
AGCCTGAGAGTTGCACAGGAGTTGCAACCCGGTAGCCTTGTTCACGACGAGAGGAGACCTAGTTGGCACG
TCGCGGATGGGGATCGCTGAAGACTCAGCGCAGCGGGAGGATCCAAGCCTCATACGTCAACCCGCAGGAC
GGTGTGAGGTACTACGCGCTGCAGACCTACGACAACAAGATGGACGCCGAAGCCTGGCTCGCGGGCGAGA
AGCGGCTCATCGAGATGGAGACCTGGACCCCTCCACAGGACCGGGCGAAGAAGGCAGCCGCCAGCGCCAT
CACGCTGGAGGAGTACACCCGGAAGTGGCTCGTGGAGCGCGACCTCGCAGACGGCACCAGGGATCTGTAC
AGCGGGCACGCGGAGCGCCGCATCTACCCGGTGCTAGGTGAAGTGGCGGTCACAGAGATGACGCCAGCTC
TGGTGCGTGCGTGGTGGGCCGGGATGGGTAGGAAGCACCCGACTGCCCGCCGGCATGCCTACAACGTCCT
CCGGGCGGTGATGAACACAGCGGTCGAGGACAAGCTGATCGCAGAGAACCCGTGCCGGATCGAGCAGAAG
GCAGCCGATGAGCGCGACGTAGAGGCGCTGACGCCTGAGGAGCTGGACATCGTCGCCGCTGAGATCTTCG
AGCACTACCGGATCGCGGCATACATCCTGGCGTGGACGAGCCTCCGGTTCGGAGAGCTGATCGAGCTTCG
CCGCAAGGACATCGTGGACGACGGCATGACGATGAAGCTCCGGGTGCGCCGTGGCGCTTCCCGCGTGGGG
AACAAGATCGTCGTTGGCAACGCCAAGACCGTCCGGTCGAAGCGTCCTGTGACGGTTCCGCCTCACGTCG
CGGAGATGATCCGAGCGCACATGAAGGACCGTACGAAGATGAACAAGGGCCCCGAGGCATTCCTGGTGAC
CACGACGCAGGGCAACCGGCTGTCGAAGTCCGCGTTCACCAAGTCGCTGAAGCGTGGCTACGCCAAGATC
GGTCGGCCGGAACTCCGCATCCACGACCTCCGCGCTGTCGGCGCTACGTTCGCCGCTCAGGCAGGTGCGA
CGACCAAGGAGCTGATGGCCCGTCTCGGTCACACGACTCCTAGGATGGCGATGAAGTACCAGATGGCGTC
TGAGGCCCGCGACGAGGCTATCGCTGAGGCGATGTCCAAGCTGGCCAAGACCTCCTGAAACGCAAAAAGC
CCCCCTCCCAAGGACACTGAGTCCTAAAGAGGGGGGTTTCTTGTCAGTACGCGAAGAACCACGCCTGGCC
GCGAGCGCCAGCACCGCCGCTCTGTGCGGAGACCTGGGCACCAGCCCCGCCGCCGCCAGGAGCATTGCCG
TTCCCGCCAGAAATCTAGACGGTGACCACAACGCGCCCGCTTTGATCGGGGACGTCGA
Features (pLannotate 1.2.2; 14 found; start..end, strand, type, name):
      9..113     +  CDS            Y4104_STRCO (fragment): Protein inferred from homology: Swiss-Prot protein existence level 3. From Streptomyces coelicolor (strain ATCC BAA-471 / A3(2) / M145).
    171..190     +  promoter       tight TRE promoter (fragment): Tet-responsive promoter PTight, consisting of seven tet operator sequences followed by the minimal CMV promoter
    197..214     +  promoter       tight TRE promoter (fragment): Tet-responsive promoter PTight, consisting of seven tet operator sequences followed by the minimal CMV promoter
    228..246     +  promoter       T7 promoter: promoter for bacteriophage T7 RNA polymerase
    307..1809    +  CDS            pmt: PMT_MYCTU - Experimental evidence at protein level: Swiss-Prot protein existence level 1. Transfers mannose from Dol-P-mannose to Ser or Thr residues on proteins (Probable). Mannosylates an artificial substrate, probably on a Thr residue, upon expression in M.smegmatis. Glycosylation probably requires the Sec-translocation system. From Mycobacterium tuberculosis (strain ATCC 25618 / H37Rv).
   1831..2517    +  CDS            Dendra2: Dendra2 is a photoconvertible green fluorescent protein published in 2006, derived from Dendronephthya sp.. It has high acid sensitivity.
   2557..2577    +  CDS            FLAG (fragment): FLAG® epitope tag, followed by an enterokinase cleavage site
   2586..2628    +  terminator     T7 terminator (fragment): transcription terminator for bacteriophage T7 RNA polymerase
   2834..3634    +  CDS            ApmR: aminoglycoside 3-N-acetyltransferase type IV ; aac(3)IV; confers resistance to apramycin (Paget and Davies, 1996)
   3701..3718    -  misc_feature   MCS (fragment): pBluescript multiple cloning site
   3759..4347    +  rep_origin     ori: high-copy-number ColE1/pMB1/pBR322/pUC origin of replication
   4515..4543    +  misc_feature   MCS (fragment): pUC18/19 multiple cloning site
   5103..6215    +  CDS            33: VINT_BPML5 - Also known as int. Protein inferred from homology: Swiss-Prot protein existence level 3. Integrase is necessary for integration of the phage into the host genome by site-specific recombination. From Mycobacterium phage L5 (Mycobacteriophage L5).
   6277..6381    -  CDS            32 (fragment): VG32_BPML5 - Protein predicted: Swiss-Prot protein existence level 4. From Mycobacterium phage L5 (Mycobacteriophage L5).
