[The description below was written by a language model from this plasmid's Addgene catalogue record and pLannotate feature annotations shown in this document.]
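Description:
pMSR:MSMEG_5447:Dendra is a 6.4 kb integrating mycobacterial expression vector built on the pMSR:Dendra backbone, produced as part of a systematic resource of tagged Mycobacterium smegmatis genes. In E. coli it is maintained as a high-copy plasmid through a ColE1/pUC-type origin and selected with apramycin via the aac(3)IV acetyltransferase gene, a marker that also works in mycobacteria. There is no mycobacterial replication origin in the annotation. Instead, the plasmid carries the mycobacteriophage L5 integrase gene, together with adjacent L5 sequence, so that it inserts by site-specific recombination at the chromosomal L5 attachment site and is carried as a stable single copy.

The payload is the M. smegmatis open reading frame MSMEG_5447, introduced by ligation-independent cloning. The automated annotation matches this roughly 1.5 kb coding region to the M. tuberculosis protein O-mannosyltransferase Pmt, suggesting the insert is its M. smegmatis homologue, although the catalogue entry itself gives only the locus name. The gene is fused at its C terminus, through a Gly-Ala linker, to the green-to-red photoconvertible fluorescent protein Dendra2 and then a single FLAG epitope. Expression in mycobacteria is driven by the pmycTetO promoter, a mycobacterial promoter bearing tet operators. The short hits labelled as "tight TRE promoter" fragments most likely reflect these operator sequences rather than a mammalian element. A T7 promoter just upstream of the insert and a T7 terminator after the tag also permit T7 polymerase-driven expression in E. coli.

The stated purpose is a C-terminal fluorescent fusion, suited to imaging the protein's localisation in live mycobacteria, with the FLAG tag available for immunodetection or purification.
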