Addgene plasmid #167431: pMSR:MSMEG_5447:Dendra
Purpose: C-term fluorescent fusion
Depositing lab: Keith Derbyshire & Joseph Wade. Depositing organization: Wadsworth Center, New York State Department of Health. Publication: A Mycobacterial Systems Resource for the Research Community. Judd JA, Canestrari J, Clark R, Joseph A, Lapierre P, Lasek-Nesselquist E, Mir M, Palumbo M, Smith C, Stone M, Upadhyay A, Wirth SE, Dedrick RM, Meier CG, Russell DA, Dills A, Dove E, Kester J, Wolf ID, Zhu J, Rubin ER, Fortune S, Hatfull GF, Gray TA, Wade JT, Derbyshire KM. mBio. 2021 Mar 2;12(2). pii: mBio.02401-20. doi: 10.1128/mBio.02401-20. PubMed 33653882.
Backbone
  Vector backbone: pMSR:Dendra
  Vector type: Bacterial Expression ; Integrating Mycobacterial Expression Vector attL5. T7 expression in E. coli
Growth in bacteria
  Bacterial resistance: Apramycin, 25 μg/mL
  Growth temperature: 37°C
  Growth strain: DH5alpha
  Copy number: High Copy
Gene/Insert
  Gene/Insert name: MSMEG_5447
  Species: M. smegmatis
  Promoter: pmycTetO
  Tag / fusion protein: Gly-Ala Linker/Dendra2/1x Flag Tag (C terminal on insert)
  Cloning method: Ligation Independent Cloning
  Sequencing primers: 5′ TGATAGAGTTTGTCCTCCCTATCAG; 3′ TCCATATGCACCTTGACACG
Resource information
  A portion of this plasmid was derived from a plasmid made by: CP000480.1
Terms and licenses: Academic/Nonprofit Terms; Industry Terms: Not Available to Industry
Depositor comments: 5' cloning site: AseI (destroyed), 3' cloning site: HindIII (not destroyed)
How to cite: pMSR:MSMEG_5447:Dendra was a gift from Keith Derbyshire & Joseph Wade (Addgene plasmid # 167431 ; http://n2t.net/addgene:167431 ; RRID:Addgene_167431)
