>Addgene plasmid #167431 | pMSR:MSMEG_5447:Dendra | depositor partial sequence | sequence record 325259 | partial
ATGACCGCCCTCGACACCGATACGCCGACGGCTGGTCGCTCGGCTCCACTGATCAGTCCCGGGCCCGTGA
TCCCGCCCCCCGATTTCGGTCCGCTGGACCGCGCGCAGGGCTGGGCGATGACGGCCATCATCACTGCTCT
GGCCGCGATCACCCGGTTCTTGAACCTGGGGTCGCCCACCGATGCCGGCACGCCGATCTTCGACGAGAAG
CACTACGCGCCGCAGGCCTGGCAGGTGCTGCACAACGACGGTGTCGAGGACAATCCCGGCTACGGGCTGG
TGGTGCACCCGCCCGTCGGCAAGCAGTTGATCGCCATCGGCGAGTGGCTGTTCGGTTACAACGGCCTGGG
CTGGCGGTTCTCGGGCGCGGTGTGCGGCGTCATCATCGTGATGCTGGTGACCCGCATCGCGCGGCGCATC
AGCCGCTCGACGCTGGTCGGCGCGATCGCCGGGTTGTTGATCATCGCCGACGGGGTCAGCTTCGTGTCAT
CGCGCACAGCGCTGCTCGACGTGTTCCTGGTGATGTTCGCGGTCGCGGCGTTCGCGTGCCTCATGGTCGA
CCGCGACCAGGTGCGCGAACGGATGTACCACGCGTTTCTCGACGGCCGTATCGCCGAGACCCGCTGGGGT
ACCCGGCTCGGTGTGCGCTGGTGGCGTTTCGGTGCGGGCGTGCTGCTGGGCCTGGCGTGCGCGACGAAGT
GGTCCGGGCTGTACTTCGTGTTGTTCTTCGGCGTCATGACGCTCGTGTTCGACGCCATCGCGCGCAAGCA
GTACCACGTGCCGCATCCGTGGCGGGGGATGCTGAGACGCGATCTGGGACCTGCCGCATACGTCTTCGGG
CTGATCCCGTTCGCGGTGTACCTGGCGTCGTACGCGCCGTGGTTCGCCTCCGAGACCGCCGTCAACCGCT
ACGAGGTCGGGCGCTCCATCGGGCCGGACAGCATCCTGCCCATCCCCGACGCACTGCGCTCGCTGTGGCA
CTACACCCATGCCGCCTACCGCTTCCACTCGAACCTGACCAACGCCGACGGCAATCACCACCCGTGGGAG
TCGAAGCCGTGGACGTGGCCGATGTCGCTGCGCCCCGTGCTGTACGCGATCGACAACCAGGACGTGCCCG
GCTGCGGCGCGCAGTCCTGCGTCAAGGCCGTGATGCTCGTCGGCACGCCCGCCATGTGGTTCATCGCGGT
GCCGGTGCTCGGCTGGGCGCTGTGGCGGACCGTGGTGCGACGTGACTGGCGCTACGGCGCGGTGCTCGTC
GGGTACATGGCCGGGTTCCTGCCGTGGTTCGCCGACATCGACCGCCAGATGTACTTCTTCTACGCCACGG
TGATGGCGCCGTTCCTGGTGCTCGCGATCGCGCTGATCCTCGGCGACATCCTCTACAAACCCAACCAGAA
CCCCGAACGCCGCACACTCGGCCTGCTGACGGTGTGTTTCTATGTCGCGCTGGTGATCACGAACTTCGCC
TGGATGTACCCGATCCTGACGGGCCTGCCGATCTCACAGACCACCTGGAACCTGCAGATCTGGTTGCCGA
GCTGGCGC
